Addgene plasmid #142701: TFORF0869
Purpose: Lentiviral vector for overexpressing transcription factor ORFs with unique 24-bp barcodes. Barcodes facilitate identification of transcription factors in pooled screens.
Depositing lab: Feng Zhang. Depositing organization: Broad Institute. Publication: A transcription factor atlas of directed differentiation. Joung J, Ma S, Tay T, Geiger-Schuller KR, Kirchgatterer PC, Verdine VK, Guo B, Arias-Garcia MA, Allen WE, Singh A, Kuksenko O, Abudayyeh OO, Gootenberg JS, Fu Z, Macrae RK, Buenrostro JD, Regev A, Zhang F. Cell. 2023 Jan 5;186(1):209-229.e26. doi: 10.1016/j.cell.2022.11.026. PubMed 36608654.
Backbone
  Vector backbone: pLX_TRC317
  Backbone manufacturer: Broad Institute Genetic Perturbation Platform
  Backbone size w/o insert (bp): 8264
  Vector type: Mammalian Expression, Lentiviral
  Selectable markers: Puromycin
Growth in bacteria
  Bacterial resistance: Ampicillin, 100 μg/mL
  Growth temperature: 37°C
  Growth strain: NEB Stable
  Copy number: High Copy
Gene/Insert
  Gene/Insert name: NR1H3
  Species: H. sapiens (human)
  Insert size (bp): 1445
  Entrez Gene: NR1H3 (a.k.a. LXR-a, LXRA, RLD-1)
  Promoter: EF1a
  Cloning method: Unknown
  Sequencing primers: 5′ GGGTGGAGACTGAAGTTAGGCCAG; 3′ CACATAGCGTAAAAGGAGCAACATAG
Terms and licenses: Academic/Nonprofit Terms; Industry Terms: Not Available to Industry
Depositor comments: XM_011519805,XM_006718113,XM_005252706,XM_005252705,XM_006718112,XM_005252707,NM_005693,ENST00000441012,ENST00000467728 . The transcription factor ORF portion of this plasmid was synthesized by Genewiz. Please test multiple small colonies in case of plasmid recombination. To make this collection available in a timely manner, a portion of this collection was not fully sequenced by Addgene. If an Addgene verified full plasmid sequence is not available, please contact us prior to placing an order to request the full sequence.
How to cite: TFORF0869 was a gift from Feng Zhang (Addgene plasmid # 142701 ; http://n2t.net/addgene:142701 ; RRID:Addgene_142701)
