[The description below was written by a language model from this plasmid's Addgene catalogue record and pLannotate feature annotations shown in this document.]
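Description:
TFORF0869 is a lentiviral mammalian expression plasmid built on the pLX_TRC317 backbone. It carries the human nuclear receptor NR1H3 (also known as LXRA, liver X receptor alpha) as one member of a barcoded transcription factor ORF collection. In bacteria it is maintained through a high-copy ColE1/pUC-type origin and selected with ampicillin via the β-lactamase gene. An f1 origin and remnants of a lac/T7/T3 cloning region are also present in the backbone. The record notes that the plasmid can recombine, which is a common concern with LTR-containing vectors.

The viral portion follows a third-generation, self-inactivating design. An RSV promoter drives a truncated HIV-1 5' LTR, followed by the Ψ packaging signal with a gag fragment, the Rev response element for nuclear export of the genomic RNA, and a cPPT/CTS element. The unit closes with a ΔU3 3' LTR and an SV40 polyadenylation signal.

Within the provirus, an SV40 early promoter drives puromycin N-acetyltransferase, which allows selection of transduced cells. A separate EF-1α promoter constitutively expresses the NR1H3 ORF. A WPRE downstream of the ORF enhances transcript stability and expression. According to the catalogue entry, each construct in the collection carries a unique 24-bp barcode, although the feature table does not annotate it. A short U6 promoter fragment is annotated between the ORF and the WPRE, but the record does not explain its role.

The plasmid is intended for overexpressing NR1H3 in mammalian cells. In pooled screens, barcode sequencing identifies which transcription factor each cell received, as in studies of directed differentiation.
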