Features (pLannotate 1.2.2; 31 found; start..end, strand, type, name):
      5..231     +  promoter       RSV promoter: Rous sarcoma virus enhancer/promoter
    232..412     +  LTR            5' LTR (truncated): truncated 5' long terminal repeat (LTR) from HIV-1
    459..584     +  misc_feature   HIV-1 Ψ: packaging signal of human immunodeficiency virus type 1
    568..931     +  CDS            HIV-1 gag (fragment): gag protein from human immunodeficiency virus 1; gag
   1077..1310    +  misc_feature   RRE: The Rev response element (RRE) of HIV-1 allows for Rev-dependent mRNA export from the nucleus to the cytoplasm.
   1687..1713    +  CDS            Rev (fragment): human immunodeficiency virus 1 (HIV-1) Rev protein; rev; enhances nuclear export of unspliced and incompletely spliced viral mRNAs
   1720..1743    +  promoter       SV40 promoter (fragment): SV40 early promoter
   1744..1815    +  promoter       SV40 promoter (fragment): SV40 enhancer and early promoter
   1839..1974    +  rep_origin     SV40 ori: SV40 origin of replication
   2020..2616    +  CDS            PuroR (fragment): puromycin N-acetyltransferase; pac from Streptomyces; confers resistance to puromycin
   2665..2782    +  misc_feature   cPPT/CTS: central polypurine tract and central termination sequence of HIV-1
   2847..2913    +  CDS            small t antigen (fragment): SV40 (simian virus 40) small t antigen
   2920..4098    +  promoter       EF-1α promoter: strong constitutive promoter for human elongation factor EF-1α
   4115..5455    +  CDS            NR1H3: NR1H3_HUMAN - Also known as LXRA. Experimental evidence at protein level: Swiss-Prot protein existence level 1. Nuclear receptor that exhibits a ligand-dependent transcriptional activation activity (PubMed:19481530, PubMed:25661920). Interaction with retinoic acid receptor (RXR) shifts RXR from its role as a silent DNA-binding partner to an active ligand-binding subunit in mediating retinoid responses through target genes defined by LXRES (By similarity). LXRES are DR4-type response elements characterized by direct repeats of two similar hexanuclotide half-sites spaced by four nucleotides (By
   5471..5524    +  promoter       U6 promoter (fragment): RNA polymerase III promoter for human U6 snRNA
   5566..6154    +  misc_feature   WPRE: woodchuck hepatitis virus posttranscriptional regulatory element
   6205..6224    +  misc_feature   cPPT/CTS (fragment): central polypurine tract and central termination sequence of HIV-1
   6226..6459    +  LTR            3' LTR (ΔU3): self-inactivating 3' long terminal repeat (LTR) from HIV-1
   6537..6658    +  polyA_signal   SV40 poly(A) signal: SV40 polyadenylation signal
   6698..6833    +  rep_origin     SV40 ori: SV40 origin of replication
   6854..6872    -  promoter       T7 promoter: promoter for bacteriophage T7 RNA polymerase
   6880..7035    +  CDS            lacZα (fragment): LacZα fragment of β-galactosidase; lacZ fragment
   7040..7468    +  rep_origin     f1 ori (sequence partly withheld): f1 bacteriophage origin of replication; arrow indicates direction of (+) strand synthesis
   7521..7625    +  promoter       AmpR promoter: bla
   7626..8486    +  CDS            AmpR: β-lactamase; bla; confers resistance to ampicillin, carbenicillin, and related antibiotics
   8657..9245    +  rep_origin     ori: high-copy-number ColE1/pMB1/pBR322/pUC origin of replication
   9428..9520    +  CDS            lacI (fragment): lac repressor; lacI; The lac repressor binds to the lac operator to inhibit transcription in E. coli. This inhibition can be relieved by adding lactose or isopropyl-β-D-thiogalactopyranoside (IPTG).
   9533..9554    +  protein_bind   CAP binding site: CAP binding activates transcription in the presence of cAMP. E. coli catabolite activator protein
   9569..9599    +  promoter       lac promoter: promoter for the E. coli lac operon
   9607..9623    +  protein_bind   lac operator: The lac repressor binds to the lac operator to inhibit transcription in E. coli. This inhibition can be relieved by adding lactose or isopropyl-β-D-thiogalactopyranoside (IPTG). lac repressor encoded by lacI
   9668..9686    +  promoter       T3 promoter: promoter for bacteriophage T3 RNA polymerase
>Addgene plasmid #142701 | TFORF0869 | addgene full sequence | sequence record 391460 | Addgene NGS Result
TTAATGTAGTCTTATGCAATACTCTTGTAGTCTTGCAACATGGTAACGATGAGTTAGCAACATGCCTTAC
AAGGAGAGAAAAAGCACCGTGCATGCCGATTGGTGGAAGTAAGGTGGTACGATCGTGCCTTATTAGGAAG
GCAACAGACGGGTCTGACATGGATTGGACGAACCACTGAATTGCCGCATTGCAGAGATATTGTATTTAAG
TGCCTAGCTCGATACATAAACGGGTCTCTCTGGTTAGACCAGATCTGAGCCTGGGAGCTCTCTGGCTAAC
TAGGGAACCCACTGCTTAAGCCTCAATAAAGCTTGCCTTGAGTGCTTCAAGTAGTGTGTGCCCGTCTGTT
GTGTGACTCTGGTAACTAGAGATCCCTCAGACCCTTTTAGTCAGTGTGGAAAATCTCTAGCAGTGGCGCC
CGAACAGGGACTTGAAAGCGAAAGGGAAACCAGAGGAGCTCTCTCGACGCAGGACTCGGCTTGCTGAAGC
GCGCACGGCAAGAGGCGAGGGGCGGCGACTGGTGAGTACGCCAAAAATTTTGACTAGCGGAGGCTAGAAG
GAGAGAGATGGGTGCGAGAGCGTCAGTATTAAGCGGGGGAGAATTAGATCGCGATGGGAAAAAATTCGGT
TAAGGCCAGGGGGAAAGAAAAAATATAAATTAAAACATATAGTATGGGCAAGCAGGGAGCTAGAACGATT
CGCAGTTAATCCTGGCCTGTTAGAAACATCAGAAGGCTGTAGACAAATACTGGGACAGCTACAACCATCC
CTTCAGACAGGATCAGAAGAACTTAGATCATTATATAATACAGTAGCAACCCTCTATTGTGTGCATCAAA
GGATAGAGATAAAAGACACCAAGGAAGCTTTAGACAAGATAGAGGAAGAGCAAAACAAAAGTAAGACCAC
CGCACAGCAAGCGGCCGCTGATCTTCAGACCTGGAGGAGGAGATATGAGGGACAATTGGAGAAGTGAATT
ATATAAATATAAAGTAGTAAAAATTGAACCATTAGGAGTAGCACCCACCAAGGCAAAGAGAAGAGTGGTG
CAGAGAGAAAAAAGAGCAGTGGGAATAGGAGCTTTGTTCCTTGGGTTCTTGGGAGCAGCAGGAAGCACTA
TGGGCGCAGCGTCAATGACGCTGACGGTACAGGCCAGACAATTATTGTCTGGTATAGTGCAGCAGCAGAA
CAATTTGCTGAGGGCTATTGAGGCGCAACAGCATCTGTTGCAACTCACAGTCTGGGGCATCAAGCAGCTC
CAGGCAAGAATCCTGGCTGTGGAAAGATACCTAAAGGATCAACAGCTCCTGGGGATTTGGGGTTGCTCTG
GAAAACTCATTTGCACCACTGCTGTGCCTTGGAATGCTAGTTGGAGTAATAAATCTCTGGAACAGATTTG
GAATCACACGACCTGGATGGAGTGGGACAGAGAAATTAACAATTACACAAGCTTAATACACTCCTTAATT
GAAGAATCGCAAAACCAGCAAGAAAAGAATGAACAAGAATTATTGGAATTAGATAAATGGGCAAGTTTGT
GGAATTGGTTTAACATAACAAATTGGCTGTGGTATATAAAATTATTCATAATGATAGTAGGAGGCTTGGT
AGGTTTAAGAATAGTTTTTGCTGTACTTTCTATAGTGAATAGAGTTAGGCAGGGATATTCACCATTATCG
TTTCAGACCCACCTCCCAACCCCGAGGGGACCCATGCATTGCATCTCAATTAGTCAGCAACCAGGTGTGG
AAAGTCCCCAGGCTCCCCAGCAGGCAGAAGTATGCAAAGCATGCGTCTCAATTAGTCAGCAACCATAGTC
CCGCCCCTAACTCCGCCCATCCCGCCCCTAACTCCGCCCAGTTCCGCCCATTCTCCGCCCCATGGCTGAC
TAATTTTTTTTATTTATGCAGAGGCCGAGGCCGCCTCGGCCTCTGAGCTATTCCAGAAGTAGTGAGGAGG
CTTTTTTGGAGGCCTAGGCTTTTGCAAAAAGCTTTCTAGAGGTACCACCGGAGCTTACCATGACCGAGTA
CAAGCCCACGGTGCGCCTCGCCACCCGCGACGACGTCCCCAGGGCCGTACGCACCCTCGCCGCCGCGTTC
GCCGACTACCCCGCCACGCGCCACACCGTCGATCCGGACCGCCACATCGAGCGGGTCACCGAGCTGCAAG
AACTCTTCCTCACGCGCGTCGGGCTCGACATCGGCAAGGTGTGGGTCGCGGACGACGGCGCCGCCGTGGC
GGTCTGGACCACGCCGGAGAGCGTCGAAGCGGGGGCGGTGTTCGCCGAGATCGGCCCGCGCATGGCCGAG
TTGAGCGGTTCCCGGCTGGCCGCGCAGCAACAGATGGAAGGCCTCCTGGCGCCGCACCGGCCCAAGGAGC
CCGCGTGGTTCCTGGCCACCGTCGGCGTCTCGCCCGACCACCAGGGCAAGGGTCTGGGCAGCGCCGTCGT
GCTCCCCGGAGTGGAGGCGGCCGAGCGCGCCGGGGTGCCCGCCTTCCTGGAGACCTCCGCGCCCCGCAAC
CTCCCCTTCTACGAGCGGCTCGGCTTCACCGTCACCGCCGACGTCGAGGTGCCCGAAGGACCGCGCACCT
GGTGCATGACCCGCAAGCCCGGTGCCAGTTAACGAATTCTAGATCTTGAGACAAATGGCAGTATTCATCC
ACAATTTTAAAAGAAAAGGGGGGATTGGGGGGTACAGTGCAGGGGAAAGAATAGTAGACATAATAGCAAC
AGACATACAAACTAAAGAATTACAAAAACAAATTACAAAAATTCAAAATTTTCGGGTTTATTACAGGGAC
AGCAGAGATCCACTTTGGCGCCGGCTCGAGGCCTGCAGGTGCAAAGATGGATAAAGTTTTAAACAGAGAG
GAATCTTTGCAGCTAATGGACCTTCTAGGTCTTGAAAGGAGTGGGAATTGGCTCCGGTGCCCGTCAGTGG
GCAGAGCGCACATCGCCCACAGTCCCCGAGAAGTTGGGGGGAGGGGTCGGCAATTGAACCGGTGCCTAGA
GAAGGTGGCGCGGGGTAAACTGGGAAAGTGATGTCGTGTACTGGCTCCGCCTTTTTCCCGAGGGTGGGGG
AGAACCGTATATAAGTGCAGTAGTCGCCGTGAACGTTCTTTTTCGCAACGGGTTTGCCGCCAGAACACAG
GTAAGTGCCGTGTGTGGTTCCCGCGGGCCTGGCCTCTTTACGGGTTATGGCCCTTGCGTGCCTTGAATTA
CTTCCACCTGGCTGCAGTACGTGATTCTTGATCCCGAGCTTCGGGTTGGAAGTGGGTGGGAGAGTTCGAG
GCCTTGCGCTTAAGGAGCCCCTTCGCCTCGTGCTTGAGTTGAGGCCTGGCCTGGGCGCTGGGGCCGCCGC
GTGCGAATCTGGTGGCACCTTCGCGCCTGTCTCGCTGCTTTCGATAAGTCTCTAGCCATTTAAAATTTTT
GATGACCTGCTGCGACGCTTTTTTTCTGGCAAGATAGTCTTGTAAATGCGGGCCAAGATCTGCACACTGG
TATTTCGGTTTTTGGGGCCGCGGGCGGCGACGGGGCCCGTGCGTCCCAGCGCACATGTTCGGCGAGGCGG
GGCCTGCGAGCGCGGCCACCGAGAATCGGACGGGGGTAGTCTCAAGCTGGCCGGCCTGCTCTGGTGCCTG
GCCTCGCGCCGCCGTGTATCGCCCCGCCCTGGGCGGCAAGGCTGGCCCGGTCGGCACCAGTTGCGTGAGC
GGAAAGATGGCCGCTTCCCGGCCCTGCTGCAGGGAGCTCAAAATGGAGGACGCGGCGCTCGGGAGAGCGG
GCGGGTGAGTCACCCACACAAAGGAAAAGGGCCTTTCCGTCCTCAGCCGTCGCTTCATGTGACTCCACGG
AGTACCGGGCGCCGTCCAGGCACCTCGATTAGTTCTCGAGCTTTTGGAGTACGTCGTCTTTAGGTTGGGG
GGAGGGGTTTTATGCGATGGAGTTTCCCCACACTGAGTGGGTGGAGACTGAAGTTAGGCCAGCTTGGCAC
TTGATGTAATTCTCCTTGGAATTTGCCCTTTTTGAGTTTGGATCTTGGTTCATTCTCAAGCCTCAGACAG
TGGTTCAAAGTTTTTTTCTTCCATTTCAGGTGTCGTGAGGCTAGCACCGCCACCATGTCCTTGTGGCTGG
GGGCCCCTGTGCCTGACATTCCTCCTGACTCTGCGGTGGAGCTGTGGAAGCCAGGCGCACAGGATGCAAG
CAGCCAGGCCCAGGGAGGCAGCAGCTGCATCCTCAGAGAGGAAGCCAGGATGCCCCACTCTGCTGGGGGT
ACTGCAGGGGTGGGGCTGGAGGCTGCAGAGCCCACAGCCCTGCTCACCAGGGCAGAGCCCCCTTCAGAAC
CCACAGAGATCCGTCCACAAAAGCGGAAAAAGGGGCCAGCCCCCAAAATGCTGGGGAACGAGCTATGCAG
CGTGTGTGGGGACAAGGCCTCGGGCTTCCACTACAATGTTCTGAGCTGCGAGGGCTGCAAGGGATTCTTC
CGCCGCAGCGTCATCAAGGGAGCGCACTACATCTGCCACAGTGGCGGCCACTGCCCCATGGACACCTACA
TGCGTCGCAAGTGCCAGGAGTGTCGGCTTCGCAAATGCCGTCAGGCTGGCATGCGGGAGGAGTGTGTCCT
GTCAGAAGAACAGATCCGCCTGAAGAAACTGAAGCGGCAAGAGGAGGAACAGGCTCATGCCACATCCTTG
CCCCCCAGGGCTTCCTCACCCCCCCAAATCCTGCCCCAGCTCAGCCCGGAACAACTGGGCATGATCGAGA
AGCTCGTCGCTGCCCAGCAACAGTGTAACCGGCGCTCCTTTTCTGACCGGCTTCGAGTCACGCCTTGGCC
CATGGCACCAGATCCCCATAGCCGGGAGGCCCGTCAGCAGCGCTTTGCCCACTTCACTGAGCTGGCCATC
GTCTCTGTGCAGGAGATAGTTGACTTTGCTAAACAGCTACCCGGCTTCCTGCAGCTCAGCCGGGAGGACC
AGATTGCCCTGCTGAAGACCTCTGCGATCGAGGTGATGCTTCTGGAGACATCTCGGAGGTACAACCCTGG
GAGTGAGAGTATCACCTTCCTCAAGGATTTCAGTTATAACCGGGAAGACTTTGCCAAAGCAGGGCTGCAA
GTGGAATTCATCAACCCCATCTTCGAGTTCTCCAGGGCCATGAATGAGCTGCAACTCAATGATGCCGAGT
TTGCCTTGCTCATTGCTATCAGCATCTTCTCTGCAGACCGGCCCAACGTGCAGGACCAGCTCCAGGTAGA
GAGGCTGCAGCACACATATGTGGAAGCCCTGCATGCCTACGTCTCCATCCACCATCCCCATGACCGACTG
ATGTTCCCACGGATGCTAATGAAACTGGTGAGCCTCCGGACCCTGAGCAGCGTCCACTCAGAGCAAGTGT
TTGCACTGCGTCTGCAGGACAAAAAGCTCCCACCGCTGCTCTCTGAGATCTGGGATGTGCACGAATAGTA
ATGAACTAGTCCGTAACTTGAAAGTATTTCGATTTCTTGGCTTTATATATCTTGTGGAAAGGACGACGTC
TCGCACGATGTCGGTTCCAGACGCGTTAAGTCGACAATCAACCTCTGGATTACAAAATTTGTGAAAGATT
GACTGGTATTCTTAACTATGTTGCTCCTTTTACGCTATGTGGATACGCTGCTTTAATGCCTTTGTATCAT
GCTATTGCTTCCCGTATGGCTTTCATTTTCTCCTCCTTGTATAAATCCTGGTTGCTGTCTCTTTATGAGG
AGTTGTGGCCCGTTGTCAGGCAACGTGGCGTGGTGTGCACTGTGTTTGCTGACGCAACCCCCACTGGTTG
GGGCATTGCCACCACCTGTCAGCTCCTTTCCGGGACTTTCGCTTTCCCCCTCCCTATTGCCACGGCGGAA
CTCATCGCCGCCTGCCTTGCCCGCTGCTGGACAGGGGCTCGGCTGTTGGGCACTGACAATTCCGTGGTGT
TGTCGGGGAAATCATCGTCCTTTCCTTGGCTGCTCGCCTGTGTTGCCACCTGGATTCTGCGCGGGACGTC
CTTCTGCTACGTCCCTTCGGCCCTCAATCCAGCGGACCTTCCTTCCCGCGGCCTGCTGCCGGCTCTGCGG
CCTCTTCCGCGTCTTCGCCTTCGCCCTCAGACGAGTCGGATCTCCCTTTGGGCCGCCTCCCCGCGTCGAC
TTTAAGACCAATGACTTACAAGGCAGCTGTAGATCTTAGCCACTTTTTAAAAGAAAAGGGGGGACTGGAA
GGGCTAATTCACTCCCAACGAAGACAAGATCTGCTTTTTGCTTGTACTGGGTCTCTCTGGTTAGACCAGA
TCTGAGCCTGGGAGCTCTCTGGCTAACTAGGGAACCCACTGCTTAAGCCTCAATAAAGCTTGCCTTGAGT
GCTTCAAGTAGTGTGTGCCCGTCTGTTGTGTGACTCTGGTAACTAGAGATCCCTCAGACCCTTTTAGTCA
GTGTGGAAAATCTCTAGCAGTACGTATAGTAGTTCATGTCATCTTATTATTCAGTATTTATAACTTGCAA
AGAAATGAATATCAGAGAGTGAGAGGAACTTGTTTATTGCAGCTTATAATGGTTACAAATAAAGCAATAG
CATCACAAATTTCACAAATAAAGCATTTTTTTCACTGCATTCTAGTTGTGGTTTGTCCAAACTCATCAAT
GTATCTTATCATGTCTGGCTCTAGCTATCCCGCCCCTAACTCCGCCCATCCCGCCCCTAACTCCGCCCAG
TTCCGCCCATTCTCCGCCCCATGGCTGACTAATTTTTTTTATTTATGCAGAGGCCGAGGCCGCCTCGGCC
TCTGAGCTATTCCAGAAGTAGTGAGGAGGCTTTTTTGGAGGCCTAGGGACGTACCCAATTCGCCCTATAG
TGAGTCGTATTACGCGCGCTCACTGGCCGTCGTTTTACAACGTCGTGACTGGGAAAACCCTGGCGTTACC
CAACTTAATCGCCTTGCAGCACATCCCCCTTTCGCCAGCTGGCGTAATAGCGAAGAGGCCCGCACCGATC
GCCCTTCCCAACAGTTGCGCAGCCTGAATGGCGAATGGG
[124 nt withheld, positions 7040-7163]
C
[91 nt withheld, positions 7165-7255]
A
[49 nt withheld, positions 7257-7305]
CCTTTGACGTTGGAGTCCACGTTCTTT
[37 nt withheld, positions 7333-7369]
ACCCTATCTCGGTCTATTCTTTTGATTTATAAGGGATTTTGCCGATTTCGGCCTATTGGTTAAAAAATGA
GCTGATTTAACAAAAATTTAACGCGAATTTTAACAAAATATTAACGCTTACAATTTAGGTGGCACTTTTC
GGGGAAATGTGCGCGGAACCCCTATTTGTTTATTTTTCTAAATACATTCAAATATGTATCCGCTCATGAG
ACAATAACCCTGATAAATGCTTCAATAATATTGAAAAAGGAAGAGTATGAGTATTCAACATTTCCGTGTC
GCCCTTATTCCCTTTTTTGCGGCATTTTGCCTTCCTGTTTTTGCTCACCCAGAAACGCTGGTGAAAGTAA
AAGATGCTGAAGATCAGTTGGGTGCACGAGTGGGTTACATCGAACTGGATCTCAACAGCGGTAAGATCCT
TGAGAGTTTTCGCCCCGAAGAACGTTTTCCAATGATGAGCACTTTTAAAGTTCTGCTATGTGGCGCGGTA
TTATCCCGTATTGACGCCGGGCAAGAGCAACTCGGTCGCCGCATACACTATTCTCAGAATGACTTGGTTG
AGTACTCACCAGTCACAGAAAAGCATCTTACGGATGGCATGACAGTAAGAGAATTATGCAGTGCTGCCAT
AACCATGAGTGATAACACTGCGGCCAACTTACTTCTGACAACGATCGGAGGACCGAAGGAGCTAACCGCT
TTTTTGCACAACATGGGGGATCATGTAACTCGCCTTGATCGTTGGGAACCGGAGCTGAATGAAGCCATAC
CAAACGACGAGCGTGACACCACGATGCCTGTAGCAATGGCAACAACGTTGCGCAAACTATTAACTGGCGA
ACTACTTACTCTAGCTTCCCGGCAACAATTAATAGACTGGATGGAGGCGGATAAAGTTGCAGGACCACTT
CTGCGCTCGGCCCTTCCGGCTGGCTGGTTTATTGCTGATAAATCTGGAGCCGGTGAGCGTGGGTCTCGCG
GTATCATTGCAGCACTGGGGCCAGATGGTAAGCCCTCCCGTATCGTAGTTATCTACACGACGGGGAGTCA
GGCAACTATGGATGAACGAAATAGACAGATCGCTGAGATAGGTGCCTCACTGATTAAGCATTGGTAACTG
TCAGACCAAGTTTACTCATATATACTTTAGATTGATTTAAAACTTCATTTTTAATTTAAAAGGATCTAGG
TGAAGATCCTTTTTGATAATCTCATGACCAAAATCCCTTAACGTGAGTTTTCGTTCCACTGAGCGTCAGA
CCCCGTAGAAAAGATCAAAGGATCTTCTTGAGATCCTTTTTTTCTGCGCGTAATCTGCTGCTTGCAAACA
AAAAAACCACCGCTACCAGCGGTGGTTTGTTTGCCGGATCAAGAGCTACCAACTCTTTTTCCGAAGGTAA
CTGGCTTCAGCAGAGCGCAGATACCAAATACTGTTCTTCTAGTGTAGCCGTAGTTAGGCCACCACTTCAA
GAACTCTGTAGCACCGCCTACATACCTCGCTCTGCTAATCCTGTTACCAGTGGCTGCTGCCAGTGGCGAT
AAGTCGTGTCTTACCGGGTTGGACTCAAGACGATAGTTACCGGATAAGGCGCAGCGGTCGGGCTGAACGG
GGGGTTCGTGCACACAGCCCAGCTTGGAGCGAACGACCTACACCGAACTGAGATACCTACAGCGTGAGCT
ATGAGAAAGCGCCACGCTTCCCGAAGGGAGAAAGGCGGACAGGTATCCGGTAAGCGGCAGGGTCGGAACA
GGAGAGCGCACGAGGGAGCTTCCAGGGGGAAACGCCTGGTATCTTTATAGTCCTGTCGGGTTTCGCCACC
TCTGACTTGAGCGTCGATTTTTGTGATGCTCGTCAGGGGGGCGGAGCCTATGGAAAAACGCCAGCAACGC
GGCCTTTTTACGGTTCCTGGCCTTTTGCTGGCCTTTTGCTCACATGTTCTTTCCTGCGTTATCCCCTGAT
TCTGTGGATAACCGTATTACCGCCTTTGAGTGAGCTGATACCGCTCGCCGCAGCCGAACGACCGAGCGCA
GCGAGTCAGTGAGCGAGGAAGCGGAAGAGCGCCCAATACGCAAACCGCCTCTCCCCGCGCGTTGGCCGAT
TCATTAATGCAGCTGGCACGACAGGTTTCCCGACTGGAAAGCGGGCAGTGAGCGCAACGCAATTAATGTG
AGTTAGCTCACTCATTAGGCACCCCAGGCTTTACACTTTATGCTTCCGGCTCGTATGTTGTGTGGAATTG
TGAGCGGATAACAATTTCACACAGGAAACAGCTATGACCATGATTACGCCAAGCGCGCAATTAACCCTCA
CTAAAGGGAACAAAAGCTGGAGCTGCAAGC
