>Addgene plasmid #142701 | TFORF0869 | depositor partial sequence | sequence record 280241 | Insert
ACCGCCACCATGTCCTTGTGGCTGGGGGCCCCTGTGCCTGACATTCCTCCTGACTCTGCGGTGGAGCTGT
GGAAGCCAGGCGCACAGGATGCAAGCAGCCAGGCCCAGGGAGGCAGCAGCTGCATCCTCAGAGAGGAAGC
CAGGATGCCCCACTCTGCTGGGGGTACTGCAGGGGTGGGGCTGGAGGCTGCAGAGCCCACAGCCCTGCTC
ACCAGGGCAGAGCCCCCTTCAGAACCCACAGAGATCCGTCCACAAAAGCGGAAAAAGGGGCCAGCCCCCA
AAATGCTGGGGAACGAGCTATGCAGCGTGTGTGGGGACAAGGCCTCGGGCTTCCACTACAATGTTCTGAG
CTGCGAGGGCTGCAAGGGATTCTTCCGCCGCAGCGTCATCAAGGGAGCGCACTACATCTGCCACAGTGGC
GGCCACTGCCCCATGGACACCTACATGCGTCGCAAGTGCCAGGAGTGTCGGCTTCGCAAATGCCGTCAGG
CTGGCATGCGGGAGGAGTGTGTCCTGTCAGAAGAACAGATCCGCCTGAAGAAACTGAAGCGGCAAGAGGA
GGAACAGGCTCATGCCACATCCTTGCCCCCCAGGGCTTCCTCACCCCCCCAAATCCTGCCCCAGCTCAGC
CCGGAACAACTGGGCATGATCGAGAAGCTCGTCGCTGCCCAGCAACAGTGTAACCGGCGCTCCTTTTCTG
ACCGGCTTCGAGTCACGCCTTGGCCCATGGCACCAGATCCCCATAGCCGGGAGGCCCGTCAGCAGCGCTT
TGCCCACTTCACTGAGCTGGCCATCGTCTCTGTGCAGGAGATAGTTGACTTTGCTAAACAGCTACCCGGC
TTCCTGCAGCTCAGCCGGGAGGACCAGATTGCCCTGCTGAAGACCTCTGCGATCGAGGTGATGCTTCTGG
AGACATCTCGGAGGTACAACCCTGGGAGTGAGAGTATCACCTTCCTCAAGGATTTCAGTTATAACCGGGA
AGACTTTGCCAAAGCAGGGCTGCAAGTGGAATTCATCAACCCCATCTTCGAGTTCTCCAGGGCCATGAAT
GAGCTGCAACTCAATGATGCCGAGTTTGCCTTGCTCATTGCTATCAGCATCTTCTCTGCAGACCGGCCCA
ACGTGCAGGACCAGCTCCAGGTAGAGAGGCTGCAGCACACATATGTGGAAGCCCTGCATGCCTACGTCTC
CATCCACCATCCCCATGACCGACTGATGTTCCCACGGATGCTAATGAAACTGGTGAGCCTCCGGACCCTG
AGCAGCGTCCACTCAGAGCAAGTGTTTGCACTGCGTCTGCAGGACAAAAAGCTCCCACCGCTGCTCTCTG
AGATCTGGGATGTGCACGAATAGTAATGAACTAGTCCGTAACTTGAAAGTATTTCGATTTCTTGGCTTTA
TATATCTTGTGGAAAGGACGACGTCTCGCACGATGTCGGTTCCAG
