>Addgene plasmid #142701 | TFORF0869 | depositor partial sequence | sequence record 280242 | Barcode
CGTCTCGCACGATGTCGGTTCCAG
